Addgene plasmid #8335: pgex-cIAP2
Depositing lab: Jon Ashwell. Depositing organization: National Cancer Institute (NCI). Publication: TNF-RII and c-IAP1 mediate ubiquitination and degradation of TRAF2. Li X, Yang Y, Ashwell JD. Nature 2002 Mar 21;416(6878):345-7. 10.1038/416345a PubMed 11907583.
Backbone
  Vector backbone: pGEX
  Backbone manufacturer: amersham
  Backbone size w/o insert (bp): 4900
  Vector type: Bacterial Expression
Growth in bacteria
  Bacterial resistance: Ampicillin, 100 μg/mL
  Growth temperature: 37°C
  Growth strain: DH5alpha
  Copy number: High Copy
Gene/Insert
  Gene/Insert name: cIAP2
  Species: H. sapiens (human)
  Insert size (bp): 1800
  Entrez Gene: BIRC3 (a.k.a. AIP1, API2, CIAP2, HAIP1, HIAP1, IAP-1, MALT2, MIHC, RNF49, c-IAP2)
  Tag / fusion protein: GST (N terminal on backbone)
  Cloning method: Restriction Enzyme; 5′ cloning site BamH1 (not destroyed); 3′ cloning site NotI (destroyed during cloning)
  Sequencing primers: 5′ GGGCTGGCAAGCCACGTTTGGTGG; 3′ TCCGGGAGCTGCATGTGTCAGAGG
Terms and licenses: Academic/Nonprofit Terms; Industry Terms: Not Available to Industry
How to cite: pgex-cIAP2 was a gift from Jon Ashwell (Addgene plasmid # 8335)
