[The description below was written by a language model from this plasmid's Addgene catalogue record.]
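Description:
pgex-cIAP2 is a bacterial expression plasmid built on a pGEX backbone (about 4.9 kb without insert), designed to produce human cIAP2 as a glutathione S-transferase fusion protein in E. coli. It is maintained as a high-copy plasmid under ampicillin selection. The record does not specify which pGEX variant was used, and no feature table is provided, so the promoter and origin are not explicitly documented. pGEX-series vectors generally drive the GST fusion from an IPTG-inducible tac promoter with a plasmid-borne lacI repressor, and carry a pBR322-type origin, but this should be regarded as a family trait rather than a recorded fact for this construct.

The insert is an approximately 1.8 kb fragment encoding human cIAP2 (gene symbol BIRC3), a member of the inhibitor of apoptosis protein family that contains BIR domains and a RING domain with E3 ubiquitin ligase activity. It was cloned by restriction digestion between a BamHI site at the 5′ end, which remains intact, and a NotI site at the 3′ end, which was destroyed during cloning. This places the coding sequence downstream of the backbone-encoded GST, giving an N-terminal GST tag. The tag allows affinity purification of the recombinant protein on glutathione resin and supports pull-down interaction assays.

The associated publication concerns ubiquitination and degradation of TRAF2 mediated by TNF-RII and c-IAP1, which suggests that the purified GST-cIAP2 protein was used in biochemical experiments such as in vitro ubiquitination or binding assays, although the record does not state its exact use.
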