>Addgene plasmid #8335 | pgex-cIAP2 | addgene partial sequence | sequence record 16897 | 8335 with pGEX5'
TGGTTCCGCGTGGATCCATGAACATAGTAGAAAACAGCATATTCTTATCAAATTTGATGAAAAGCGCCAA
CACGTTTGAACTGAAATACGACTTGTCATGTGAACTGTACCGAATGTCTACGTATTCCACTTTTCCTGCT
GGGGTTCCTGTCTCAGAAAGGAGTCTTGCTCGTGCTGGTTTCTATTACACTGGTGTGAATGACAAGGTCA
AATGCTTCTGTTGTGGCCTGATGCTGGATAACTGGAAAAGAGGAGACAGTCCTACTGAAAGGCATAAAAA
GTTGTATCCTAGCTGCAGATTCGTTCAGAGTCTAGATTCCGTTAACAACTTGGAAGCTACCTCTCAGCCT
ACTTTTCCTTCTTCAGTAACAAATTCCACACACTCATTACTTCCGGGTACAGAAAACAGTGGATATTTCC
GTGGCTCTTATTCAAACTCTCCATCAAATCCTGTAAACTCCAGAGCAAATCAAGATTTTTCTGCCTTGAT
GAGAAGTTCCTACCACTGTGCAATGAATAACGAAAATGCCAGATTACTTACTTTTCAGACATGGCCATTG
ACTTTTCTGTCGCCAACAGATCTGGCAAAAGCAGGCTTTTACTACATAGGACCTGGAGACAGAGTGGCTT
GCTTTGCCTGTGGTGGAAAATTGAGCAATTGGGAACCGAAGGATAATGCTATGTCAGAACACCTGAGACA
TTTTCCCAAATGCCCATTTATAGAAAATC
