>Addgene plasmid #8335 | pgex-cIAP2 | addgene partial sequence | sequence record 52463 | hBIRC3-F 5'-TTGGGAACCGAAGGATAATG
CATTTATAGAAAATCAGCTTCAAGACACTTCAAGATACACAGTTTCTAATCTGAGCATGCAGACACATGC
AGCCCGCTTTAAAACATCCTTTAACTGGCCCTCTAGTGTTCTAGTTAATCCTGAGCAGCTTGCAAGTGCG
GGTTTTTATTATGTGGGTAACAGTGATGATGTCAAATGCTTTTGCTGTGATGGTGGACTCAGGTGTTGGG
AATCTGGAGATGATCCATGGGTTCAACATGCCAAGTGGTTTCCAAGGTGTGAGTACTTGATAAGAATTAA
AGGACAGGAGTTCATCCATCAAGTTCAAGCCAGTTACCCTCATCTACTTGAACAGCTGCTATCCACATCA
GACAGCCCAGGAGATGAAAATGCAGAGTCATCAGTTATCCATTTTGAACCTGGAGAAGACCATTCAGAAG
ATGCAATCATGATGAATACTCCTGTGATTAATGCTGCCGTGGAAATGGGCTTTAGTAGAAGCCTGGTAAA
ACAGACAGTTCAGAGAAAAATCCTAGCAACTGGAGAGAATTATAGACTAGTCAATGATCTTGTGTTAGAC
TTACTCAATGCAGAAGATGAAATAAGGGAAGAGGAGAGAGAAAGAGCAACTGAGGAAAAAGAATCAAATG
ATTTATTATTAATCCGGAAGAATAGAATGGCACTTTTTCAACATTTGACTTGTGTAATTCCAATCCTGGA
TAGTCTACTAACTGCCGGAATTATTAATGAACAAGAACATGATGCTATTAAACAGAAGACACAGACGTCT
TTACAAGCAAGAGAACTGATTGATACGATTTTAGTAAAAGGAAATATTGCAGCCACTGTATTCAGAAACT
CTCTGCAAGAAGCTGAAGCTGTGTTATATGAGCATTTATTTGTGCAACAGGACATAAAATATATTCCCAC
AGAAGATG
