>Addgene plasmid #8335 | pgex-cIAP2 | addgene partial sequence | sequence record 52464 | pGEX-3 5'-CCGGGAGCTGCATGTGTCAGAGG-3'
ATCGTCAGTCAGTCACGATGAATTCTCATGAAAGAAATGTACGAACTGTACCCTTGATTGTACTCCTACA
AATAGGACACTTTCTTAAAGAAGGAGCACAATCTTTGCATACTACTAGATGACCACAAGGAATAAACACT
ATGGACACTTCTTTGTCCATACACACTTTACATGTTCTTTCTTCTTGTAGTCTCCGCAATTGTTCTTCCA
CTGGTAGATCTGAAACATCTTCTGTGGGAATATATTTTATGTCCTGTTGCACAAATAAATGCTCATATAA
CACAGCTTCAGCTTCTTGCAGAGAGTTTCTGAATACAGTGGCTGCAATATTTCCTTTTACTAAAATCGTA
TCAATCAGTTCTCTTGCTTGTAAAGACGTCTGTGTCTTCTGTTTAATAGCATCATGTTCTTGTTCATTAA
TAATTCCGGCAGTTAGTAGACTATCCAGGATTGGAATTACACAAGTCAAATGTTGAAAAAGTGCCATTCT
ATTCTTCCGGATTAATAATAAATCATTTGATTCTTTTTCCTCAGTTGCTCTTTCTCTCTCCTCTTCCCTT
ATTTCATCTTCTGCATTGAGTAAGTCTAACACAAGATCATTGACTAGTCTATAATTCTCTCCAGTTGCTA
GGATTTTTCTCTGAACTGTCTGTTTTACCAGGCTTCTACTAAAGCCCATTTCCACGGCAGCATTAATCAC
AGGAGTATTCATCATGATTGCATCTTCTGAATGGTCTTCTCCAGGTTCAAAATGGATAACTGATGACTCT
GCATTTTCATCTCCTGGGCTGTCTGATGTGGATAGCAGCTGTTCAAGTAGATGAGGGTAACTGGCTTGAA
CTTGATGGATGAACTCCTGT
