>Addgene plasmid #8335 | pgex-cIAP2 | addgene partial sequence | sequence record 52465 | pGEX-5 5'-GGGCTGGCAAGCCACGTTTGGTG-3'
CGGATCTGGTTCCGCGTGGATCCATGAACATAGTAGAAAACAGCATATTCTTATCAAATTTGATGAAAAG
CGCCAACACGTTTGAACTGAAATACGACTTGTCATGTGAACTGTACCGAATGTCTACGTATTCCACTTTT
CCTGCTGGGGTTCCTGTCTCAGAAAGGAGTCTTGCTCGTGCTGGTTTCTATTACACTGGTGTGAATGACA
AGGTCAAATGCTTCTGTTGTGGCCTGATGCTGGATAACTGGAAAAGAGGAGACAGTCCTACTGAAAGGCA
TAAAAAGTTGTATCCTAGCTGCAGATTCGTTCAGAGTCTAGATTCCGTTAACAACTTGGAAGCTACCTCT
CAGCCTACTTTTCCTTCTTCAGTAACAAATTCCACACACTCATTACTTCCGGGTACAGAAAACAGTGGAT
ATTTCCGTGGCTCTTATTCAAACTCTCCATCAAATCCTGTAAACTCCAGAGCAAATCAAGATTTTTCTGC
CTTGATGAGAAGTTCCTACCACTGTGCAATGAATAACGAAAATGCCAGATTACTTACTTTTCAGACATGG
CCATTGACTTTTCTGTCGCCAACAGATCTGGCAAAAGCAGGCTTTTACTACATAGGACCTGGAGACAGAG
TGGCTTGCTTTGCCTGTGGTGGAAAATTGAGCAATTGGGAACCGAAGGATAATGCTATGTCAGAACACCT
GAGACATTTTCCCAAATGCCCATTTATAGAAAATCAGCTTCAAGACACTTCAAGATACACAGTTTCTAAT
CTGAGCATGCAGACACATGCAGCCCGCTTT
